>Addgene plasmid #30332 | pTM1 | depositor full sequence | sequence record 13972 | Author sequence
AAGCTTTTGCGATCAATAAATGGATCACAACCAGTATCTCTTAACGATGTTCTTCGCAGATGATGATTCA
TTTTTTAAGTATTTGGCTAGTCAAGATGATGAATCTTCATTATCTGATATATTGCAAATCACTCAATATC
TAGACTTTCTGTTATTATTATTGATCCAATCAAAAAATAAATTAGAAGCCGTGGGTCATTGTTATGAATC
TCTTTCAGAGGAATACAGACAATTGACAAAATTCACAGACTTTCAAGATTTTAAAAAACTGTTTAACAAG
GTCCCTATTGTTACAGATGGAAGGGTCAAACTTAATAAAGGATATTTGTTCGACTTTGTGATTAGTTTGA
TGCGATTCAAAAAAGAATCCTCTCTAGCTACCACCGCAATAGATCCTGTTAGATACATAGATCCTCGTCG
CAATATCGCATTTTCTAACGTGATGGATATATTAAAGTCGAATAAAGTGAACAATAATTAATTCTTTATT
GTCATCATGAACGGCGGACATATTCAGTTGATAATCGGCCCCATGTTTTCAGGTAAAAGTACAGAATTAA
TTAGACGAGTTAGACGTTATCAAATAGCTCAATATAAATGCGTGACTATAAAATATTCTAACGATAATAG
ATACGGAACGGGACTATGGACGCATGATAAGAATAATTTTGAAGCATTGGAAGCAACTAAACTATGTGAT
GTCTTGGAATCAATTACAGATTTCTCCGTGATAGGTATCGATGAAGGACAGTTCTTTCCAGACATTGTTG
AATTGATCTCGATCCCGCGAAATTAATACGACTCACTATAGGGAGACCACAACGGTTTCCCTCTAGCGGG
ATCAATTCCGCCCCTCTCCCTCCCCCCCCCCTAACGTTACTGGCCGAAGCCGCTTGGAATAAGGCCGGTG
TGCGTTTGTCTATATGTTATTTTCCACCATATTGCCGTCTTTTGGCAATGTGAGGGCCCGGAAACCTGGC
CCTGTCTTCTTGACGAGCATTCCTAGGGGTCTTTCCCCTCTCGCCAAAGGAATGCAAGGTCTGTTGAATG
TCGTGAAGGAAGCAGTTCCTCTGGAAGCTTCTTGAAGACAAACAACGTCTGTAGCGACCCTTTGCAGGCA
GCGGAACCCCCCACCTGGCGACAGGTGCCTCTGCGGCCAAAAGCCACGTGTATAAGATACACCTGCAAAG
GCGGCACAACCCCAGTGCCACGTTGTGAGTTGGATAGTTGTGGAAAGAGTCAAATGGCTCTCCTCAAGCG
TATTCAACAAGGGGCTGAAGGATGCCCAGAAGGTACCCCATTGTATGGGATCTGATCTGGGGCCTCGGTG
CACATGCTTTACATGTGTTTAGTCGAGGTTAAAAAACGTCTAGGCCCCCCGAACCACGGGGACGTGGTTT
TCCTTTGAAAAACACGATAATACCATGGGAATTCCCCGGGGAGCTCACTAGTGGATCCCTGCAGCTCGAG
AGGCCTAATTAATTAAGTCGACGATCCGGCTGCTAACAAAGCCCGAAAGGAAGCTGAGTTGGCTGCTGCC
ACCGCTGAGCAATAACTAGCATAACCCCTTGGGGCCTCTAAACGGGTCTTGAGGGGTTTTTTGCTGAAAG
GAGGAACTATATCCGGATCGAGATCAATTCTGTGAGCGTATGGCAAACGAAGGAAAAATAGTTATAGTAG
CCGCACTCGATGGGACATTTCAACGTAAACCGTTTAATAATATTTTGAATCTTATTCCATTATCTGAAAT
GGTGGTAAAACTAACTGCTGTGTGTATGAAATGCTTTAAGGAGGCTTCCTTTTCTAAACGATTGGGTGAG
GAAACCGAGATAGAAATAATAGGAGGTAATGATATGTATCAATCGGTGTGTAGAAAGTGTTACATCGACT
CATAATATTATATTTTTTATCTAAAAAACTAAAAATAAACATTGATTAAATTTTAATATAATACTTAAAA
ATGGATGTTGTGTCGTTAGATAAACCGTTTATGTATTTTGAGGAAATTGATAATGAGTTAGATTACGAAC
CAGAAAGTGCAAATGAGGTCGCAAAAAAACTGCCGTATCAAGGACAGTTAAAACTATTACTAGGAGAATT
ATTTTTTCTTAGTAAGTTACAGCGACACGGTATATTAGATGGTGCCACCGTAGTGTATATAGGATCTGCT
CCCGGTACACATATACGTTATTTGAGAGATCATTTCTATAATTTAGGAGTGATCATCAAATGGATGCTAA
TTGACGGCCGCCATCATGATCCTATTTTAAATGGATTGCGTGATGTGACTCTAGTGACTCGGTTCGTTGA
TGAGGAATATCTACGATCCATCAAAAAACAACTGCATCCTTCTAAGATTATTTTAATTTCTGATGTGAGA
TCCAAACGAGGAGGAAATGAACCTAGTACGGCGGATTTACTAAGTAATTACGCTCTACAAAATGTCATGA
TTAGTATTTTAAACCCCGTGGCGTCTAGTCTTAAATGGAGATGCCCGTTTCCAGATCAATGGATCAAGGA
CTTTTATATCCCACACGGTAATAAAATGTTACAACCTTTTGCTCCTTCATATTCAGGGCCGTCGTTTTAC
AACGTCGTGACTGGGAAAACCCTGGCGTTACCCAACTTAATCGCCTTGCAGCACATCCCCCTTTCGCCAG
CTGGCGTAATAGCGAAGAGGCCCGCACCGATCGCCCTTCCCAACAGTTGCGCAGCCTGAATGGCGAATGG
CGCG
[124 nt withheld, positions 2735-2858]
C
[91 nt withheld, positions 2860-2950]
A
[49 nt withheld, positions 2952-3000]
CCTTTGACGTTGGAGTCCACGTTCTTT
[37 nt withheld, positions 3028-3064]
ACCCTATCTCGGTCTATTCTTTTGATTTATAAGGGATTTTGCCGATTTCGGCCTATTGGTTAAAAAATGA
GCTGATTTAACAAAAATTTAACGCGAATTTTAACAAAATATTAACGTTTACAATTTCCCAGGTGGCACTT
TTCGGGGAAATGTGCGCGGAACCCCTATTTGTTTATTTTTCTAAATACATTCAAATATGTATCCGCTCAT
GAGACAATAACCCTGATAAATGCTTCAATAATATTGAAAAAGGAAGAGTATGAGTATTCAACATTTCCGT
GTCGCCCTTATTCCCTTTTTTGCGGCATTTTGCCTTCCTGTTTTTGCTCACCCAGAAACGCTGGTGAAAG
TAAAAGATGCTGAAGATCAGTTGGGTGCACGAGTGGGTTACATCGAACTGGATCTCAACAGCGGTAAGAT
CCTTGAGAGTTTTCGCCCCGAAGAACGTTTTCCAATGATGAGCACTTTTAAAGTTCTGCTATGTGGCGCG
GTATTATCCCGTATTGACGCCGGGCAAGAGCAACTCGGTCGCCGCATACACTATTCTCAGAATGACTTGG
TTGAGTACTCACCAGTCACAGAAAAGCATCTTACGGATGGCATGACAGTAAGAGAATTATGCAGTGCTGC
CATAACCATGAGTGATAACACTGCGGCCAACTTACTTCTGACAACGATCGGAGGACCGAAGGAGCTAACC
GCTTTTTTGCACAACATGGGGGATCATGTAACTCGCCTTGATCGTTGGGAACCGGAGCTGAATGAAGCCA
TACCAAACGACGAGCGTGACACCACGATGCCTGTAGCAATGGCAACAACGTTGCGCAAACTATTAACTGG
CGAACTACTTACTCTAGCTTCCCGGCAACAATTAATAGACTGGATGGAGGCGGATAAAGTTGCAGGACCA
CTTCTGCGCTCGGCCCTTCCGGCTGGCTGGTTTATTGCTGATAAATCTGGAGCCGGTGAGCGTGGGTCTC
GCGGTATCATTGCAGCACTGGGGCCAGATGGTAAGCCCTCCCGTATCGTAGTTATCTACACGACGGGGAG
TCAGGCAACTATGGATGAACGAAATAGACAGATCGCTGAGATAGGTGCCTCACTGATTAAGCATTGGTAA
CTGTCAGACCAAGTTTACTCATATATACTTTAGATTGATTTAAAACTTCATTTTTAATTTAAAAGGATCT
AGGTGAAGATCCTTTTTGATAATCTCATGACCAAAATCCCTTAACGTGAGTTTTCGTTCCACTGAGCGTC
AGACCCCGTAGAAAAGATCAAAGGATCTTCTTGAGATCCTTTTTTTCTGCGCGTAATCTGCTGCTTGCAA
ACAAAAAAACCACCGCTACCAGCGGTGGTTTGTTTGCCGGATCAAGAGCTACCAACTCTTTTTCCGAAGG
TAACTGGCTTCAGCAGAGCGCAGATACCAAATACTGTCCTTCTAGTGTAGCCGTAGTTAGGCCACCACTT
CAAGAACTCTGTAGCACCGCCTACATACCTCGCTCTGCTAATCCTGTTACCAGTGGCTGCTGCCAGTGGC
GATAAGTCGTGTCTTACCGGGTTGGACTCAAGACGATAGTTACCGGATAAGGCGCAGCGGTCGGGCTGAA
CGGGGGGTTCGTGCACACAGCCCAGCTTGGAGCGAACGACCTACACCGAACTGAGATACCTACAGCGTGA
GCTATGAGAAAGCGCCACGCTTCCCGAAGGGAGAAAGGCGGACAGGTATCCGGTAAGCGGCAGGGTCGGA
ACAGGAGAGCGCACGAGGGAGCTTCCAGGGGGAAACGCCTGGTATCTTTATAGTCCTGTCGGGTTTCGCC
ACCTCTGACTTGAGCGTCGATTTTTGTGATGCTCGTCAGGGGGGCGGAGCCTATGGAAAAACGCCAGCAA
CGCGGCCTTTTTACGGTTCCTGGCCTTTTGCTGGCCTTTTGCTCACATGTTCTTTCCTGCGTTATCCCCT
GATTCTGTGGATAACCGTATTACCGCCTTTGAGTGAGCTGATACCGCTCGCCGCAGCCGAACGACCGAGC
GCAGCGAGTCAGTGAGCGAGGAAGCGGAAGAGCGCCCAATACGCAAACCGCCTCTCCCCGCGCGTTGGCC
GATTCATTAATGCAGCTGGCACGACAGGTTTCCCGACTGGAAAGCGGGCAGTGAGCGCAACGCAATTAAT
GTGAGTTAGCTCACTCATTAGGCACCCCAGGCTTTACACTTTATGCTTCCGGCTCGTATGTTGTGTGGAA
TTGTGAGCGGATAACAATTTCACACAGGAAACAGCTATGACCATGATTACGCC
Features (pLannotate 1.2.2; 16 found; start..end, strand, type, name):
     20..478     +  CDS            J1_VACCW: Experimental evidence at protein level: Swiss-Prot protein existence level 1. Late protein which is a part of a large complex required for early virion morphogenesis. This complex participates in the formation of virosomes and the incorporation of virosomal contents into nascent immature virions. J1 protein is required for DNA packaging during immature virions (IV) formation (Probable). From Vaccinia virus (strain Western Reserve) (VACV) (Vaccinia virus (strain WR)).
    497..772     +  CDS            TK (fragment): KITH_VACCA - Experimental evidence at protein level: Swiss-Prot protein existence level 1. Phosphorylates thymidine and thymidine analogs, such as azidothymidine (AZT). Part of the salvage pathway for pyrimidine deoxyribonucleotide synthesis. From Vaccinia virus (strain Ankara) (VACV).
    794..812     +  promoter       T7 promoter: promoter for bacteriophage T7 RNA polymerase
    851..1422    +  misc_feature   IRES: internal ribosome entry site (IRES) of the encephalomyocarditis virus (EMCV)
   1499..1548    +  CDS            SET1 (fragment): solubility-enhancement tag derived from T7 phage gene 10B
   1556..1603    +  terminator     T7 terminator: transcription terminator for bacteriophage T7 RNA polymerase
   1614..1892    +  CDS            TK (fragment): KITH_VACCW - Experimental evidence at protein level: Swiss-Prot protein existence level 1. Phosphorylates thymidine and thymidine analogs, such as azidothymidine (AZT). Part of the salvage pathway for pyrimidine deoxyribonucleotide synthesis (By similarity). From Vaccinia virus (strain Western Reserve) (VACV) (Vaccinia virus (strain WR)).
   1961..2620    +  CDS            PAPS (fragment): MCE_VACCW - Experimental evidence at protein level: Swiss-Prot protein existence level 1. Displays methyltransferase, positive regulation of the poly(A) polymerase and transcription elongation activities. Involved in the modification of both mRNA ends and in intermediate and late gene positive transcription elongation. At the mRNAs 5' end, methylates the ribose 2' OH group of the first transcribed nucleotide, thereby producing a 2'-O-methylpurine cap. At the 3' end, functions as a processivity factor which stimulates the activity of the viral poly(A) polymerase VP55 that creates mRNA's poly(A)
   2735..3190    +  rep_origin     f1 ori (sequence partly withheld): f1 bacteriophage origin of replication; arrow indicates direction of (+) strand synthesis
   3219..3323    +  promoter       AmpR promoter: bla
   3324..4184    +  CDS            AmpR: β-lactamase; bla; confers resistance to ampicillin, carbenicillin, and related antibiotics
   4355..4943    +  rep_origin     ori: high-copy-number ColE1/pMB1/pBR322/pUC origin of replication
   5126..5218    +  CDS            lacI (fragment): lac repressor; lacI; The lac repressor binds to the lac operator to inhibit transcription in E. coli. This inhibition can be relieved by adding lactose or isopropyl-β-D-thiogalactopyranoside (IPTG).
   5231..5252    +  protein_bind   CAP binding site: CAP binding activates transcription in the presence of cAMP. E. coli catabolite activator protein
   5267..5297    +  promoter       lac promoter: promoter for the E. coli lac operon
   5305..5321    +  protein_bind   lac operator: The lac repressor binds to the lac operator to inhibit transcription in E. coli. This inhibition can be relieved by adding lactose or isopropyl-β-D-thiogalactopyranoside (IPTG). lac repressor encoded by lacI
