[The description below was written by a language model from this plasmid's Addgene catalogue record and pLannotate feature annotations shown in this document.]
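Description:
pTM1 is an empty mammalian expression and vaccinia virus transfer vector of 5,357 nt, built around bacteriophage T7 transcription signals. The catalogue entry lists no insert and gives the backbone, bacterial resistance and copy number as unknown or none. However, the annotated depositor sequence shows a conventional E. coli plasmid framework. It has a high-copy ColE1/pUC-type origin, a β-lactamase (AmpR) gene with its own promoter for ampicillin selection, and an f1 origin that permits single-stranded DNA production. Remnants of the lac region (a lacI fragment, CAP binding site, lac promoter and operator) are also present, presumably carried over from the parental cloning vector.

The functional cassette consists of a T7 promoter followed by the encephalomyocarditis virus (EMCV) IRES, a short gap where a coding sequence would be inserted by restriction cloning, and a T7 terminator. A small match to T7 gene 10 sequence just upstream of the terminator is probably part of the terminator region rather than an intended tag. T7 RNA polymerase transcripts made in the mammalian cytoplasm are poorly capped, so the EMCV IRES supplies cap-independent translation initiation and improves protein yield.

The cassette sits between two fragments of the vaccinia thymidine kinase gene, with adjacent vaccinia sequences on either side (J1 on one, a fragment of the neighbouring methyltransferase/poly(A) polymerase subunit gene on the other). These flanks allow homologous recombination into the viral TK locus, which disrupts TK and should allow TK-negative recombinant viruses to be selected. The design suits transient expression in cells supplied with T7 RNA polymerase, typically from a recombinant vaccinia virus, or construction of recombinant vaccinia carrying the T7-driven gene.
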