Addgene plasmid #30332: pTM1
Depositing lab: Bernard Moss. Publication: Product review. New mammalian expression vectors. Moss B, Elroy-Stein O, Mizukami T, Alexander WA, Fuerst TR. Nature. 1990 Nov 1. 348(6296):91-2. 10.1038/348091a0 PubMed 2234068.
Backbone
  Vector backbone: Unknown
Growth in bacteria
  Bacterial resistance: None
  Growth temperature: 37°C
  Growth strain: None
  Copy number: Unknown
Gene/Insert
  Gene/Insert name: None
  Cloning method: Restriction Enzyme
How to cite: pTM1 was a gift from Bernard Moss (Addgene plasmid # 30332)
